>Addgene plasmid #207383 | PET-B-eSpCas9-NLS-6xHis | addgene full sequence | sequence record 410179 | Addgene NGS Result
TAATACGACTCACTATAGGGGAATTGTGAGCGGATAACAATTCCCCTCTAGAAATAATTTTGTTTAACTT
TAAGAAGGAGATATACCATGGACAAGAAGTACAGCATCGGCCTGGACATCGGCACCAACTCTGTGGGCTG
GGCCGTGATCACCGACGAGTACAAGGTGCCCAGCAAGAAATTCAAGGTGCTGGGCAACACCGACCGGCAC
AGCATCAAGAAGAACCTGATCGGAGCCCTGCTGTTCGACAGCGGCGAAACAGCCGAGGCCACCCGGCTGA
AGAGAACCGCCAGAAGAAGATACACCAGACGGAAGAACCGGATCTGCTATCTGCAAGAGATCTTCAGCAA
CGAGATGGCCAAGGTGGACGACAGCTTCTTCCACAGACTGGAAGAGTCCTTCCTGGTGGAAGAGGATAAG
AAGCACGAGCGGCACCCCATCTTCGGCAACATCGTGGACGAGGTGGCCTACCACGAGAAGTACCCCACCA
TCTACCACCTGAGAAAGAAACTGGTGGACAGCACCGACAAGGCCGACCTGCGGCTGATCTATCTGGCCCT
GGCCCACATGATCAAGTTCCGGGGCCACTTCCTGATCGAGGGCGACCTGAACCCCGACAACAGCGACGTG
GACAAGCTGTTCATCCAGCTGGTGCAGACCTACAACCAGCTGTTCGAGGAAAACCCCATCAACGCCAGCG
GCGTGGACGCCAAGGCCATCCTGTCTGCCAGACTGAGCAAGAGCAGACGGCTGGAAAATCTGATCGCCCA
GCTGCCCGGCGAGAAGAAGAATGGCCTGTTCGGAAACCTGATTGCCCTGAGCCTGGGCCTGACCCCCAAC
TTCAAGAGCAACTTCGACCTGGCCGAGGATGCCAAACTGCAGCTGAGCAAGGACACCTACGACGACGACC
TGGACAACCTGCTGGCCCAGATCGGCGACCAGTACGCCGACCTGTTTCTGGCCGCCAAGAACCTGTCCGA
CGCCATCCTGCTGAGCGACATCCTGAGAGTGAACACCGAGATCACCAAGGCCCCCCTGAGCGCCTCTATG
ATCAAGAGATACGACGAGCACCACCAGGACCTGACCCTGCTGAAAGCTCTCGTGCGGCAGCAGCTGCCTG
AGAAGTACAAAGAGATTTTCTTCGACCAGAGCAAGAACGGCTACGCCGGCTACATTGACGGCGGAGCCAG
CCAGGAAGAGTTCTACAAGTTCATCAAGCCCATCCTGGAAAAGATGGACGGCACCGAGGAACTGCTCGTG
AAGCTGAACAGAGAGGACCTGCTGCGGAAGCAGCGGACCTTCGACAACGGCAGCATCCCCCACCAGATCC
ACCTGGGAGAGCTGCACGCCATTCTGCGGCGGCAGGAAGATTTTTACCCATTCCTGAAGGACAACCGGGA
AAAGATCGAGAAGATCCTGACCTTCCGCATCCCCTACTACGTGGGCCCTCTGGCCAGGGGAAACAGCAGA
TTCGCCTGGATGACCAGAAAGAGCGAGGAAACCATCACCCCCTGGAACTTCGAGGAAGTGGTGGACAAGG
GCGCTTCCGCCCAGAGCTTCATCGAGCGGATGACCAACTTCGATAAGAACCTGCCCAACGAGAAGGTGCT
GCCCAAGCACAGCCTGCTGTACGAGTACTTCACCGTGTATAACGAGCTGACCAAAGTGAAATACGTGACC
GAGGGAATGAGAAAGCCCGCCTTCCTGAGCGGCGAGCAGAAAAAGGCCATCGTGGACCTGCTGTTCAAGA
CCAACCGGAAAGTGACCGTGAAGCAGCTGAAAGAGGACTACTTCAAGAAAATCGAGTGCTTCGACTCCGT
GGAAATCTCCGGCGTGGAAGATCGGTTCAACGCCTCCCTGGGCACATACCACGATCTGCTGAAAATTATC
AAGGACAAGGACTTCCTGGACAATGAGGAAAACGAGGACATTCTGGAAGATATCGTGCTGACCCTGACAC
TGTTTGAGGACAGAGAGATGATCGAGGAACGGCTGAAAACCTATGCCCACCTGTTCGACGACAAAGTGAT
GAAGCAGCTGAAGCGGCGGAGATACACCGGCTGGGGCAGGCTGAGCCGGAAGCTGATCAACGGCATCCGG
GACAAGCAGTCCGGCAAGACAATCCTGGATTTCCTGAAGTCCGACGGCTTCGCCAACAGAAACTTCATGC
AGCTGATCCACGACGACAGCCTGACCTTTAAAGAGGACATCCAGAAAGCCCAGGTGTCCGGCCAGGGCGA
TAGCCTGCACGAGCACATTGCCAATCTGGCCGGCAGCCCCGCCATTAAGAAGGGCATCCTGCAGACAGTG
AAGGTGGTGGACGAGCTCGTGAAAGTGATGGGCCGGCACAAGCCCGAGAACATCGTGATCGAAATGGCCA
GAGAGAACCAGACCACCCAGAAGGGACAGAAGAACAGCCGCGAGAGAATGAAGCGGATCGAAGAGGGCAT
CAAAGAGCTGGGCAGCCAGATCCTGAAAGAACACCCCGTGGAAAACACCCAGCTGCAGAACGAGAAGCTG
TACCTGTACTACCTGCAGAATGGGCGGGATATGTACGTGGACCAGGAACTGGACATCAACCGGCTGTCCG
ACTACGATGTGGACCATATCGTGCCTCAGAGCTTTCTGGCCGACGACTCCATCGACAACAAGGTGCTGAC
CAGAAGCGACAAGAACCGGGGCAAGAGCGACAACGTGCCCTCCGAAGAGGTCGTGAAGAAGATGAAGAAC
TACTGGCGGCAGCTGCTGAACGCCAAGCTGATTACCCAGAGAAAGTTCGACAATCTGACCAAGGCCGAGA
GAGGCGGCCTGAGCGAACTGGATAAGGCCGGCTTCATCAAGAGACAGCTGGTGGAAACCCGGCAGATCAC
AAAGCACGTGGCACAGATCCTGGACTCCCGGATGAACACTAAGTACGACGAGAATGACAAGCTGATCCGG
GAAGTGAAAGTGATCACCCTGAAGTCCAAGCTGGTGTCCGATTTCCGGAAGGATTTCCAGTTTTACAAAG
TGCGCGAGATCAACAACTACCACCACGCCCACGACGCGTACCTGAACGCCGTCGTGGGAACCGCCCTGAT
CAAAAAGTACCCTGCGCTGGGTGGCAAGGTGTACGATGTACGGAAGATGATCGCCAAGAGCGAGCAGGAA
ATCGGCAAGGCTACCGCCAAGTACTTCTTCTACAGCAACATCATGAACTTTTTCAAGACCGAGATTACCC
TGGCCAACGGCGAGATCCGGAAGGCGCCTCTGATCGAGACAAACGGCGAAACCGGGGAGATCGTGTGGGA
TAAGGGCCGGGATTTTGCCACCGTGCGGAAAGTGCTGAGCATGCCCCAAGTGAATATCGTGAAAAAGACC
GAGGTGCAGACAGGCGGCTTCAGCAAAGAGTCTATCCTGCCCAAGAGGAACAGCGATAAGCTGATCGCCA
GAAAGAAGGACTGGGACCCTAAGAAGTACGGCGGCTTCGACAGCCCCACCGTGGCCTATTCTGTGCTGGT
GGTGGCCAAAGTGGAAAAGGGCAAGTCCAAGAAACTGAAGAGTGTGAAAGAGCTGCTGGGGATCACCATC
ATGGAAAGAAGCAGCTTCGAGAAGAATCCCATCGACTTTCTGGAAGCCAAGGGCTACAAAGAAGTGAAAA
AGGACCTGATCATCAAGCTGCCTAAGTACTCCCTGTTCGAGCTGGAAAACGGCCGGAAGAGAATGCTGGC
CTCTGCCGGCGAACTGCAGAAGGGAAACGAACTGGCCCTGCCCTCCAAATATGTGAACTTCCTGTACCTG
GCCAGCCACTATGAGAAGCTGAAGGGCTCCCCCGAGGATAATGAGCAGAAACAGCTGTTTGTGGAACAGC
ACAAGCACTACCTGGACGAGATCATCGAGCAGATCAGCGAGTTCTCCAAGAGAGTGATCCTGGCCGACGC
TAATCTGGACAAAGTGCTGTCCGCCTACAACAAGCACCGGGATAAGCCCATCAGAGAGCAGGCCGAGAAT
ATCATCCACCTGTTTACCCTGACCAATCTGGGAGCCCCTGCCGCCTTCAAGTACTTTGACACCACCATCG
ACCGGAAGAGGTACACCAGCACCAAAGAGGTGCTGGACGCCACCCTGATCCACCAGAGCATCACCGGCCT
GTACGAGACACGGATCGACCTGTCTCAGCTGGGAGGCGACAAAAGGCCGGCGGCCACGAAAAAGGCCGGC
CAGGCAAAAAAGAAAAAGATGGATAAGCATCACCACCACCATCACTAATAACCTAGGCTGCTGCCACCGC
TGAGCAATAACTAGCATAACCCCTTGGGGCCTCTAAACGGGTCTTGAGGGGTTTTTTGCTGAAAGGAGGA
ACTATATCCGGATTGGCGAATGGG
[124 nt withheld, positions 4365-4488]
C
[91 nt withheld, positions 4490-4580]
A
[49 nt withheld, positions 4582-4630]
CCTTTGACGTTGGAGTCCACGTTCTTT
[37 nt withheld, positions 4658-4694]
ACCCTATCTCGGTCTATTCTTTTGATTTATAAGGGATTTTGCCGATTTCGGCCTATTGGTTAAAAAATGA
GCTGATTTAACAAAAATTTAACGCGAATTTTAACAAAATATTAACGTTTACAATTTCTGGCGGCACGATG
GCATGAGATTATCAAAAAGGATCTTCACCTAGATCCTTTTAAATTAAAAATGAAGTTTTAAATCAATCTA
AAGTATATATGAGTAAACTTGGTCTGACAGTTACCAATGCTTAATCAGTGAGGCACCTATCTCAGCGATC
TGTCTATTTCGTTCATCCATAGTTGCCTGACTCCCCGTCGTGTAGATAACTACGATACGGGAGGGCTTAC
CATCTGGCCCCAGTGCTGCAATGATACCGCGAGACCCACGCTCACCGGCTCCAGATTTATCAGCAATAAA
CCAGCCAGCCGGAAGGGCCGAGCGCAGAAGTGGTCCTGCAACTTTATCCGCCTCCATCCAGTCTATTAAT
TGTTGCCGGGAAGCTAGAGTAAGTAGTTCGCCAGTTAATAGTTTGCGCAACGTTGTTGCCATTGCTACAG
GCATCGTGGTGTCACGCTCGTCGTTTGGTATGGCTTCATTCAGCTCCGGTTCCCAACGATCAAGGCGAGT
TACATGATCCCCCATGTTGTGCAAAAAAGCGGTTAGCTCCTTCGGTCCTCCGATCGTTGTCAGAAGTAAG
TTGGCCGCAGTGTTATCACTCATGGTTATGGCAGCACTGCATAATTCTCTTACTGTCATGCCATCCGTAA
GATGCTTTTCTGTGACTGGTGAGTACTCAACCAAGTCATTCTGAGAATAGTGTATGCGGCGACCGAGTTG
CTCTTGCCCGGCGTCAATACGGGATAATACCGCGCCACATAGCAGAACTTTAAAAGTGCTCATCATTGGA
AAACGTTCTTCGGGGCGAAAACTCTCAAGGATCTTACCGCTGTTGAGATCCAGTTCGATGTAACCCACTC
GTGCACCCAACTGATCTTCAGCATCTTTTACTTTCACCAGCGTTTCTGGGTGAGCAAAAACAGGAAGGCA
AAATGCCGCAAAAAAGGGAATAAGGGCGACACGGAAATGTTGAATACTCATACTCTTCCTTTTTCAATCA
TGATTGAAGCATTTATCAGGGTTATTGTCTCATGAGCGGATACATATTTGAATGTATTTAGAAAAATAAA
CAAATAGGTCATGACCAAAATCCCTTAACGTGAGTTTTCGTTCCACTGAGCGTCAGACCCCGTAGAAAAG
ATCAAAGGATCTTCTTGAGATCCTTTTTTTCTGCGCGTAATCTGCTGCTTGCAAACAAAAAAACCACCGC
TACCAGCGGTGGTTTGTTTGCCGGATCAAGAGCTACCAACTCTTTTTCCGAAGGTAACTGGCTTCAGCAG
AGCGCAGATACCAAATACTGTCCTTCTAGTGTAGCCGTAGTTAGGCCACCACTTCAAGAACTCTGTAGCA
CCGCCTACATACCTCGCTCTGCTAATCCTGTTACCAGTGGCTGCTGCCAGTGGCGATAAGTCGTGTCTTA
CCGGGTTGGACTCAAGACGATAGTTACCGGATAAGGCGCAGCGGTCGGGCTGAACGGGGGGTTCGTGCAC
ACAGCCCAGCTTGGAGCGAACGACCTACACCGAACTGAGATACCTACAGCGTGAGCTATGAGAAAGCGCC
ACGCTTCCCGAAGGGAGAAAGGCGGACAGGTATCCGGTAAGCGGCAGGGTCGGAACAGGAGAGCGCACGA
GGGAGCTCCCAGGGGGAAACGCCTGGTATCTTTATAGTCCTGTCGGGTTTCGCCACCTCTGACTTGAGCG
TCGATTTTTGTGATGCTCGTCAGGGGGGCGGAGCCTATGGAAAAACGCCAGCAACGCGGCCTTTTTACGG
TTCCTGGCCTTTTGCTGGCCTTTTGCTCACATGTTCTTTCCTGCGTTATCCCCTGATTCTGTGGATAACC
GTATTACCGCCTTTGAGTGAGCTGATACCGCTCGCCGCAGCCGAACGACCGAGCGCAGCGAGTCAGTGAG
CGAGGAAGCGGAAGAGCGCCTGATGCGGTATTTTCTCCTTACGCATCTGTGCGGTATTTCACACCGCAAT
GGTGCACTCTCAGTACAATCTGCTCTGATGCCGCATAGTTAAGCCAGTATACACTCCGCTATCGCTACGT
GACTGGGTCATGGCTGCGCCCCGACACCCGCCAACACCCGCTGACGCGCCCTGACGGGCTTGTCTGCTCC
CGGCATCCGCTTACAGACAAGCTGTGACCGTCTCCGGGAGCTGCATGTGTCAGAGGTTTTCACCGTCATC
ACCGAAACGCGCGAGGCAGCTGCGGTAAAGCTCATCAGCGTGGTCGTGAAGCGATTCACAGATGTCTGCC
TGTTCATCCGCGTCCAGCTCGTTGAGTTTCTCCAGAAGCGTTAATGTCTGGCTTCTGATAAAGCGGGCCA
TGTTAAGGGCGGTTTTTTCCTGTTTGGTCACTGATGCCTCCGTGTAAGGGGGATTTCTGTTCATGGGGGT
AATGATACCGATGAAACGAGAGAGGATGCTCACGATACGGGTTACTGATGATGAACATGCCCGGTTACTG
GAACGTTGTGAGGGTAAACAACTGGCGGTATGGATGCGGCGGGACCAGAGAAAAATCACTCAGGGTCAAT
GCCAGCGCTTCGTTAATACAGATGTAGGTGTTCCACAGGGTAGCCAGCAGCATCCTGCGATGCAGATCCG
GAACATAATGGTGCAGGGCGCTGACTTCCGCGTTTCCAGACTTTACGAAACACGGAAACCGAAGACCATT
CATGTTGTTGCTCAGGTCGCAGACGTTTTGCAGCAGCAGTCGCTTCACGTTCGCTCGCGTATCGGTGATT
CATTCTGCTAACCAGTAAGGCAACCCCGCCAGCCTAGCCGGGTCCTCAACGACAGGAGCACGATCATGCT
AGTCATGCCCCGCGCCCACCGGAAGGAGCTGACTGGGTTGAAGGCTCTCAAGGGCATCGGTCGAGATCCC
GGTGCCTAATGAGTGAGCTAACTTACATTAATTGCGTTGCGCTCACTGCCCGCTTTCCAGTCGGGAAACC
TGTCGTGCCAGCTGCATTAATGAATCGGCCAACGCGCGGGGAGAGGCGGTTTGCGTATTGGGCGCCAGGG
TGGTTTTTCTTTTCACCAGTGAGACGGGCAACAGCTGATTGCCCTTCACCGCCTGGCCCTGAGAGAGTTG
CAGCAAGCGGTCCACGCTGGTTTGCCCCAGCAGGCGAAAATCCTGTTTGATGGTGGTTAACGGCGGGATA
TAACATGAGCTGTCTTCGGTATCGTCGTATCCCACTACCGAGATGTCCGCACCAACGCGCAGCCCGGACT
CGGTAATGGCGCGCATTGCGCCCAGCGCCATCTGATCGTTGGCAACCAGCATCGCAGTGGGAACGATGCC
CTCATTCAGCATTTGCATGGTTTGTTGAAAACCGGACATGGCACTCCAGTCGCCTTCCCGTTCCGCTATC
GGCTGAATTTGATTGCGAGTGAGATATTTATGCCAGCCAGCCAGACGCAGACGCGCCGAGACAGAACTTA
ATGGGCCCGCTAACAGCGCGATTTGCTGGTGACCCAATGCGACCAGATGCTCCACGCCCAGTCGCGTACC
GTCTTCATGGGAGAAAATAATACTGTTGATGGGTGTCTGGTCAGAGACATCAAGAAATAACGCCGGAACA
TTAGTGCAGGCAGCTTCCACAGCAATGGCATCCTGGTCATCCAGCGGATAGTTAATGATCAGCCCACTGA
CGCGTTGCGCGAGAAGATTGTGCACCGCCGCTTTACAGGCTTCGACGCCGCTTCGTTCTACCATCGACAC
CACCACGCTGGCACCCAGTTGATCGGCGCGAGATTTAATCGCCGCGACAATTTGCGACGGCGCGTGCAGG
GCCAGACTGGAGGTGGCAACGCCAATCAGCAACGACTGTTTGCCCGCCAGTTGTTGTGCCACGCGGTTGG
GAATGTAATTCAGCTCCGCCATCGCCGCTTCCACTTTTTCCCGCGTTTTCGCAGAAACGTGGCTGGCCTG
GTTCACCACGCGGGAAACGGTCTGATAAGAGACACCGGCATACTCTGCGACATCGTATAACGTTACTGGT
TTCACATTCACCACCCTGAATTGACTCTCTTCCGGGCGCTATCATGCCATACCGCGAAAGGTTTTGCGCC
ATTCGATGGTGTCCGGGATCTCGACGCTCTCCCTTATGCGACTCCTGCATTAGGAAGCAGCCCAGTAGTA
GGTTGAGGCCGTTGAGCACCGCCGCCGCAAGGAATGGTGCATGCAAGGAGATGGCGCCCAACAGTCCCCC
GGCCACGGGGCCTGCCACCATACCCACGCCGAAACAAGCGCTCATGAGCCCGAAGTGGCGAGCCCGATCT
TCCCCATCGGTGATGTCGGCGATATAGGCGCCAGCAACCGCACCTGTGGCGCCGGTGATGCCGGCCACGA
TGCGTCCGGCGTAGAGGATCGAGATCGATCTCGATCCCGCGAAAT
Features (pLannotate 1.2.2; 21 found; start..end, strand, type, name):
      1..19      +  promoter       T7 promoter: promoter for bacteriophage T7 RNA polymerase
     20..44      +  protein_bind   lac operator: The lac repressor binds to the lac operator to inhibit transcription in E. coli. This inhibition can be relieved by adding lactose or isopropyl-β-D-thiogalactopyranoside (IPTG). lac repressor encoded by lacI
     59..81      +  RBS            RBS: efficient ribosome binding site from bacteriophage T7 gene 10 (Olins and Rangwala, 1989)
     88..1806    +  CDS            Cas9(N): N-terminal portion of Streptococcus pyogenes Cas9 (Zetsche et al., 2015)
   1693..3093    +  CDS            Cas9(C) (fragment): C-terminal portion of Streptococcus pyogenes Cas9 (Zetsche et al., 2015)
   3105..4170    +  CDS            Cas9(C) (fragment): C-terminal portion of Streptococcus pyogenes Cas9 (Zetsche et al., 2015)
   4171..4218    +  CDS            nucleoplasmin NLS: bipartite nuclear localization signal from nucleoplasmin
   4256..4273    +  CDS            SET1 (fragment): solubility-enhancement tag derived from T7 phage gene 10B
   4281..4328    +  terminator     T7 terminator: transcription terminator for bacteriophage T7 RNA polymerase
   4365..4820    +  rep_origin     f1 ori (sequence partly withheld): f1 bacteriophage origin of replication; arrow indicates direction of (+) strand synthesis
   4935..5795    -  CDS            AmpR: β-lactamase; bla; confers resistance to ampicillin, carbenicillin, and related antibiotics
   5796..5888    -  promoter       AmpR promoter: bla
   5969..6557    +  rep_origin     ori: high-copy-number ColE1/pMB1/pBR322/pUC origin of replication
   6743..6882    -  misc_feature   bom: basis of mobility region from pBR322
   6984..7175    -  CDS            rop: Rop protein, which maintains plasmids at low copy number; rop
   7192..7572    +  CDS            YPB1_ECOLX: Protein predicted: Swiss-Prot protein existence level 4. From Escherichia coli.
   7634..7698    -  CDS            TcR (fragment): tetracycline efflux protein; tet; confers resistance to tetracycline
   7713..7734    -  protein_bind   CAP binding site: CAP binding activates transcription in the presence of cAMP. E. coli catabolite activator protein
   7747..8829    -  CDS            lacI: lac repressor; lacI; The lac repressor binds to the lac operator to inhibit transcription in E. coli. This inhibition can be relieved by adding lactose or isopropyl-β-D-thiogalactopyranoside (IPTG).
   8830..8907    -  promoter       lacI promoter: lacI
   8915..9194    -  CDS            TcR (fragment): tetracycline efflux protein; tet; confers resistance to tetracycline
