[The description below was written by a language model from this plasmid's Addgene catalogue record and pLannotate feature annotations shown in this document.]
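Description:
PET-B-eSpCas9-NLS-6xHis is a pET-based bacterial expression plasmid of about 9.2 kb for producing an increased-fidelity Streptococcus pyogenes Cas9 variant in E. coli. It is maintained through a ColE1/pMB1-type origin and selected with ampicillin via the β-lactamase gene. The catalogue lists it as high copy, although the feature table also shows the pBR322-derived rop gene and bom site, which are typical of pET backbones and normally moderate copy number. An f1 origin and short remnants of a tetracycline resistance gene are also present as backbone carry-over.

The expression cassette follows the standard pET arrangement. A T7 promoter is followed immediately by a lac operator and the T7 gene 10 ribosome binding site, and the cassette ends with a T7 terminator. A plasmid-borne lacI gene supplies the repressor, so transcription requires a host that provides T7 RNA polymerase and is induced with IPTG.

The roughly 4.2 kb open reading frame encodes B-eSpCas9. This variant carries the eSpCas9 substitutions K848A, K1003A and R1060A, and residues 1005–1013 are replaced by two glycines. That replacement probably explains the short gap between the annotated Cas9 fragments in the feature table. The protein is fused at its C terminus to a bipartite nucleoplasmin nuclear localization signal and a 6xHis tag. The short feature that the automated annotation labels as a SET1 fragment sits where the His tag is expected and is most likely that tag.

The His tag allows affinity purification of the recombinant nuclease, and the NLS would support nuclear import if the protein is delivered into eukaryotic cells. The record itself states only bacterial expression of the high-fidelity variant as the purpose.
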