Addgene plasmid #207383: PET-B-eSpCas9-NLS-6xHis
Purpose: Expression of increased-fidelity (i.e. high-fidelity) SpCas9 variant in bacterial cells
Depositing lab: Ervin Welker. Depositing organization: HUN-REN Research Centre for Natural Sciences. Publication: A cleavage rule for selection of increased-fidelity SpCas9 variants with high efficiency and no detectable off-targets. Kulcsar PI, Talas A, Ligeti Z, Toth E, Rakvacs Z, Bartos Z, Krausz SL, Welker A, Vegi VL, Huszar K, Welker E. Nat Commun. 2023 Sep 16;14(1):5746. doi: 10.1038/s41467-023-41393-5. PubMed 37717069.
Backbone
  Vector backbone: pET
  Vector type: Bacterial Expression, CRISPR
Growth in bacteria
  Bacterial resistance: Ampicillin, 100 μg/mL
  Growth temperature: 37°C
  Growth strain: DH5alpha
  Copy number: High Copy
Gene/Insert
  Gene/Insert name: B-eSpCas9
  Species: S. pyogenes
  Insert size (bp): 4158
  Mutation: K848A, K1003A, R1060A, amino acids 1005-1013 replaced with two glycine
  Promoter: T7
  Tag / fusion protein: 6xHis (C terminal on insert)
  Cloning method: Gibson Cloning
Terms and licenses: Academic/Nonprofit Terms; Industry Terms: Not Available to Industry
Depositor comments: Please visit https://doi.org/10.1101/2022.08.16.504097 for bioRxiv preprint
How to cite: PET-B-eSpCas9-NLS-6xHis was a gift from Ervin Welker (Addgene plasmid # 207383 ; http://n2t.net/addgene:207383 ; RRID:Addgene_207383)
